>Addgene plasmid #233320 | DEXsynth:ccdb+ RUBY | addgene full sequence | sequence record 464379 | Addgene NGS Result
CCGCCATGCCGGCGATAATGGCCTGCTTCTCGCCGAAACGTTTGGTGGCGGGACCAGTGACGAAGGCTTG
AGCGAGGGCGTGCAAGATTCCGAATACCGCAAGCGACAGGCCGATCATCGTCGCGCTCCAGCGAAAGCGG
TCCTCGCCGAAAATGACCCAGAGCGCTGCCGGCACCTGTCCTACGAGTTGCATGATAAAGAAGACAGTCA
TAAGTGCGGCGACGATAGTCATGCCCCGCGCCCACCGGAAGGAGCTGACTGGGTTGAAGGCTCTCAAGGG
CATCGGTCGACGCTCTCCCTTATGCGACTCCTGCATTAGGAAGCAGCCCAGTAGTAGGTTGAGGCCGTTG
AGCACCGCCGCCGCAAGGAATGGTGCATGCAAGGAGATGGCGCCCAACAGTCCCCCGGCCACGGGGCCTG
CCACCATACCCACGCCGAAACAAGCGCTCATGAGCCCGAAGTGGCGAGCCCGATCTTCCCCATCGGTGAT
GTCGGCGATATAGGCGCCAGCAACCGCACCTGTGGCGCCGGTGATGCCGGCCACGATGCGTCCGGCGTAG
AGGATCCACAGGACGGGTGTGGTCGCCATGATCGCGTAGTCGATAGTGGCTCCAAGTAGCGAAGCGAGCA
GGACTGGGCGGCGGCCAAAGCGGTCGGACAGTGCTCCGAGAACGGGTGCGCATAGAAATTGCATCAACGC
ATATAGCGCTAGCAGCACGCCATAGTGACTGGCGATGCTGTCGGAATGGACGATATCCCGCAAGAGGCCC
GGCAGTACCGGCATAACCAAGCCTATGCCTACAGCATCCAGGGTGACGGTGCCGAGGATGACGATGAGCG
CATTGTTAGATTTCATACACGGTGCCTGACTGCGTTAGCAATTTAACTGTGATAAACTACCGCATTAAAG
CTTATCGATGATAAGATGTCAAACATGAGAATTCTTGAAAATATTGCGCTGCCATTTTTGGGGTGAGGCC
GTTCGCGGCCGAGGGGCGCAGCCCCTGGGGGGATGGGAGCTCGGTGCCTTGATGTGGGCGCCGGCGGTCG
AGTGGCGACGGCGCGGCTTGTCCGCGCCCTGGTAGATTGCCTGGCCGTAGGCCAGCCATTTTTGAGCGGC
CAGCGGCCGCGATAGGCCGACGCGAAGCGGCGGGGCGTAGGGAGCGCAGCGACCGAAGGGTAGGCGCTTT
TTGCAGCTCTTCGGCTGTGCGCTGGCCAGACAGTTATGCACAGGCCAGGCGGGTTTTAAGAGTTTTAATA
AGTTTTAAAGAGTTTTAGGCGGAAAAATCGCCTTTTTTCTCTTTTATATCAGTCACTTACATGTGTGACC
GGTTCCCAATGTACGGCTTTGGGTTCCCAATGTACGGGTTCCGGTTCCCAATGTACGGCTTTGGGTTCCC
AATGTACGTGCTATCCACAGGAAAGAAGCTTTTTCGACCTTTTTCCCCTGCTAGGGCAATTTGCCCTAGC
ATCTGCTCCGTACATTAGGAACCGGCGGATGCTTCGCCCTCGATCAGGTTGCGGTAGCGCATGACTAGGA
TCGGGCCAGCCTGCCCCGCCTCCTCCTTCAAATCGTACTCCGGCAGGTCATTTGACCCGATCAGCTTGCG
CACGGTGAAACAGAACTTCTTGAACTCTCCGGCGCTGCCACTGCGTTCGTAGATCGTCTTGAACAACCAT
CTGGCTTCTGCCTTGCCTGCGGCGCGGCGTGCCAGGCGGTAGAGAAAACGGCCGATGCCGGGATCGATCA
AAAAGTAATCGGGGTGAACCGTCAGCACGTCCGGGTTCTTGCCTTCTGTGATCTCGCGGTACATCCAATC
AGCTAGCTCGATCTCGATGTACTCCGGCCGCCCGGTTTCGCTCTTTACGATCTTGTAGCGGCTAATCAAG
GCTTCACCCTCGGATACCGTCACCAGGCGGCCGTTCTTGGCCTTCTTCGTACGCTGCATGGCAACGTGCG
TGGTGTTTAACCGAATGCAGGTTTCTACCAGGTCGTCTTTCTGCTTTCCGCCATCGGCTCGCCGGCAGAA
CTTGAGTACGTCCGCAACGTGTGGACGGAACACGCGGCCGGGCTTGTCTCCCTTCCCTTCCCGGTATCGG
TTCATGGATTCGGTTAGATGGGAAACCGCCATCAGTACCAGGTCGTAATCCCACACACTGGCCATGCCGG
CCGGCCCTGCGGAAACCTCTACGTGCCCGTCTGGAAGCTCGTAGCGGATCACCTCGCCAGCTCGTCGGTC
ACGCTTCGACAGACGGAAAACGGCCACGTCCATGATGCTGCGACTATCGCGGGTGCCCACGTCATAGAGC
ATCGGAACGAAAAAATCTGGTTGCTCGTCGCCCTTGGGCGGCTTCCTAATCGACGACGCACCGGCTGCCG
GCGGTTGCCGGGATTCTTTGCGGATTCGATCAGCGGCCGCTTGCCACGATTCACCGGGGCGTGCTTCTGC
CTCGATGCGTTGCCGCTGGGCGGCCTGCGCGGCCTTCAACTTCTCCACCAGGTCATCACCCAGCGCCGCG
CCGATTTGTACCGGGCCGGATGGTTTGCGACCGCTCACGCCGATTCCTCGGGCTTGGGGGTTCCAGTGCC
ATTGCAGGGCCGGCAGACAACCCAGCCGCTTACGCCTGGCCAACCGCCCGTTCCTCCACACATGGGGCAT
TCCACGGCGTCGGTGCCTGGTTGTTCTTGATTTTCCATGCCGCCTCCTTTAGCCGCTAAAATTCATCTAC
TCATTTATTCATTTGCTCATTTACTCTGGTAGCTGCGCGATGTATTCAGATAGCAGCTCGGTAATGGTCT
TGCCTTGGCGTACCGCGTACATCTTCAGCTTGGTGTGATCCTCCGCCGGCAACTGAAAGTTGACCCGCTT
CATGGCTGGCGTGTCTGCCAGGCTGGCCAACGTTGCAGCCTTGCTGCTGCGTGCGCTCGGACGGCCGGCA
CTTAGCGTGTTTGTGCTTTTGCTCATTTTCTCTTTACCTCATTAACTCAAATGAGTTTTGATTTAATTTC
AGCGGCCAGCGCCTGGACCTCGCGGGCAGCGTCGCCCTCGGGTTCTGATTCAAGAACGGTTGTGCCGGCG
GCGGCAGTGCCTGGGTAGCTCACGCGCTGCGTGATACGGGACTCAAGAATGGGCAGCTCGTACCCGGCCA
GCGCCTCGGCAACCTCACCGCCGATGCGCGTGCCTTTGATCGCCCGCGACACGACAAAGGCCGCTTGTAG
CCTTCCATCCGTGACCTCAATGCGCTGCTTAACCAGCTCCACCAGGTCGGCGGTGGCCCATATGTCGTAA
GGGCTTGGCTGCACCGGAATCAGCACGAAGTCGGCTGCCTTGATCGCGGACACAGCCAAGTCCGCCGCCT
GGGGCGCTCCGTCGATCACTACGAAGTCGCGCCGGCCGATGGCCTTCACGTCGCGGTCAATCGTCGGGCG
GTCGATGCCGACAACGGTTAGCGGTTGATCTTCCCGCACGGCCGCCCAATCGCGGGCACTGCCCTGGGGA
TCGGAATCGACTAACAGAACATCGGCCCCGGCGAGTTGCAGGGCGCGGGCTAGATGGGTTGCGATGGTCG
TCTTGCCTGACCCGCCTTTCTGGTTAAGTACAGCGATAACCTTCATGCGTTCCCCTTGCGTATTTGTTTA
TTTACTCATCGCATCATATACGCAGCGACCGCATGACGCAAGCTGTTTTACTCAAATACACATCACCTTT
TTAGACGGCGGCGCTCGGTTTCTTCAGCGGCCAAGCTGGCCGGCCAGGCCGCCAGCTTGGCATCAGACAA
ACCGGCCAGGATTTCATGCAGCCGCACGGCTGATGGGCTGCCTGTATCGAGTGGTGATTTTGTGCCGAGC
TGCCGGTCGGGGAGCTGTTGGCTGGCTGGTGGCAGGATATATTGTGGTGTAAACAAATTGACGCTTAGAC
AACTTAATAACACATTGCGGACGTTTTTAATGTACTGGGGTGGATGCAGTGGGCCCCACTCTGTGGAAGA
CAATGCCTCCGGAGTAACAGATAAAGCGAAGCTTGAAGGTGCATGTGACTCCGTCAAGATTACGAAACCG
CCAACTACCACGCAAATTGCAATTCTCAATTTCCTAGAAGGACTCTCCGAAAATGCATCCAATACCAAAT
ATTACCCGTGTCATAGGCACCAAGTGACACCATACATGAACACGCGTCACAATATGACTGGAGAAGGGTT
CCACACCTTATGCTATAAAACGCCCCACACCCCTCCTCCTTCCTTCGCAGTTCAATTCCAATATATTCCA
TTCTCTCTGTGTATTTCCCTACCTCTCCCTTCAAGGTTAGTCGATTTCTTCTGTTTTTCTTCTTCGTTCT
TTCCATGAATTGTGTATGTTCTTTGATCAATACGATGTTGATTTGATTGTGTTTTGTTTGGTTTCATCGA
TCTTCAATTTTCATAATCAGATTCAGCTTTTATTATCTTTACAACAACGTCCTTAATTTGATGATTCTTT
AATCGTAGATTTGCTCTAATTAGAGCTTTTTCATGTCAGATCCCTTTACAACAAGCCTTAATTGTTGATT
CATTAATCGTAGATTAGGGCTTTTTTCATTGATTACTTCAGATCCGTTAAACGTAACCATAGATCAGGGC
TTTTTCATGAATTACTTCAGATCCGTTAAACAACAGCCTTATTTTTTATACTTCTGTGGTTTTTCAAGAA
ATTGTTCAGATCCGTTGACAAAAAGCCTTATTCGTTGATTCTATATCGTTTTTCGAGAGATATTGCTCAG
ATCTGTTAGCAACTGCCTTGTTTGTTGATTCTATTGCCGTGGATTAGGGTTTTTTTTCACGAGATTGCTT
CAGATCCGTACTTAAGATTACGTAATGGATTTTGATTCTGATTTATCTGTGATTGTTGACTCGACAGCGG
CCGCACCGGCGCGCCATGGCAGATCCAATGAAGCTACTGTCTTCTATCGAACAAGCATGCGATATTTGCC
GACTTAAAAAGCTCAAGTGCTCCAAAGAAAAACCGAAGTGCGCCAAGTGTCTGAAGAACAACTGGGAGTG
TCGCTACTCTCCCAAAACCAAAAGATCTCCGCTGACTAGGGCACATCTGACAGAAGTGGAATCAAGGCTA
GAAAGACTGGAACAGCTATTTCTACTGATTTTTCCAAGGTCGAGCGCCCCCCCGACCGATGTCAGCCTGG
GGGACGAGCTCCACTTAGACGGCGAGGACGTGGCGATGGCGCATGCCGACGCGCTAGACGATTTCGATCT
GGACATGTTGGGGGACGGGGATTCCCCGGGTCCGGGATTTACCCCCCACGACTCCGCCCCCTACGGCGCT
CTGGATATGGCCGACTTCGAGTTTGAGCAGATGTTTACCGATGCCCTTGGAATTGACGAGTACGGTGGGG
ATCCAATTCAGCAAGCCACTGCAGGAGTCTCACAAGACACTTCGGAAAATCCTAACAAAACAATAGTTCC
TGCTGCATTACCACAGCTCACCCCTACCTTGGTGTCACTGCTGGAGGTGATTGAACCCGAGGTGTTGTAT
GCAGGATATGATAGCTCTGTTCCAGATTCAGCATGGAGAATTATGACCACACTCAACATGTTAGGTGGGC
GTCAAGTGATTGCAGCAGTGAAATGGGCAAAGGCGATACCAGGCTTCAGAAACTTACACCTGGATGACCA
AATGACCCTGCTACAGTACTCATGGATGTTTCTCATGGCATTTGCCCTGGGTTGGAGATCATACAGACAA
TCAAGTGGAAACCTGCTCTGCTTTGCTCCTGATCTGATTATTAATGAGCAGAGAATGTCTCTACCCTGCA
TGTATGACCAATGTAAACACATGCTGTTTGTCTCCTCTGAATTACAAAGATTGCAGGTATCCTATGAAGA
GTATCTCTGTATGAAAACCTTACTGCTTCTCTCCTCAGTTCCTAAGGAAGGTCTGAAGAGCCAAGAGTTA
TTTGATGAGATTCGAATGACTTATATCAAAGAGCTAGGAAAAGCCATCGTCAAAAGGGAAGGGAACTCCA
GTCAGAACTGGCAACGGTTTTACCAACTGACAAAGCTTCTGGACTCCATGCATGAGGTGGTTGAGAATCT
CCTTACCTACTGCTTCCAGACATTTTTGGATAAGACCATGAGTATTGAATTCCCAGAGATGTTAGCTGAA
ATCATCACTAATCAGATACCAAAATATTCAAATGGAAATATCAAAAAGCTTCTGTTTCATCAAAAATGAC
TCGACCTAACTGAGTAAGCTAGCTTGTTCGAGTATTATGGCATTGGGAAAACTGTTTTTCTTGTACCATT
TGTTGTGCTTGTAATTTACTGTGTTTTTTATTCGGTTTTCGCTATCGAACTGTGAAATGGAAATGGATGG
AGAAGAGTTAATGAATGATATGGTCCTTTTGTTCATTCTCAAATTAATATTATTTGTTTTTTCTCTTATT
TGTTGTGTGTTGAATTTGAAATTATAAGAGATATGCAAACATTTTGTTTTGAGTAAAAATGTGTCAAATC
GTGGCCTCTAATGACCGAAGTTAATATGAGGAGTAAAACACTAGATCCCCAAACAAGCTTGAAACTGAAG
GCGGGAAACGACAATCTGATCATGAGCGGAGAATTAAGGGAGTCACGTTATGACCCCCGCCGATGACGCG
GGACAAGCCGTTTTACGTTTGGAACTGACATATGAAAATATTTTTTAATGCATTTTATGACTTGCCAATT
GATTGACAACATGCATCAATCCGCGGTTATGACTCTCTTAAGAGAGTCATGAATTCGAGCGGGAATTGAT
CCCCCCTCGACAGCTTGCATGCCGGTCGACTCTAGAGGATCCGGGTGACAGCCCTCCGACGGGTGACAGC
CCTCCGACGGGTGACAGCCCTCCGAATTCTAGAGGATCCGGGTGACAGCCCTCCGACGGGTGACAGCCCT
CCGACGGGTGACAGCCCTCCGAATTCGAGCTCAGTACCCGGGGATCTGTCGACCTCGATCGAGATCTTCG
CAAGACCCTTCCTCTATATAAGGAAGTTCATTTCATTTGGAGAGGACACGCTGAAGCTAGTCGACTCTAG
CCTCGAATCCTTAGGTACCACAAGTTTGTACAAAAAAGCTGAACGAGAAACGTAAAATGATATAAATATC
AATATATTAAATTAGATTTTGCATAAAAAACAGACTACATAATACTGTAAAACACAACATATCCAGTCAC
TATGGCGGCCGCATTAGGCACCCCAGGCTTTACACTTTATGCTTCCGGCTCGTATAATGTGTGGATTTTG
AGTTAGGATCCGTCGAGATTTTCAGGAGCTAAGGAAGCTAAAATGGAGAAAAAAATCACTGGATATACCA
CCGTTGATATATCCCAATGGCATCGTAAAGAACATTTTGAGGCATTTCAGTCAGTTGCTCAATGTACCTA
TAACCAGACCGTTCAGCTGGATATTACGGCCTTTTTAAAGACCGTAAAGAAAAATAAGCACAAGTTTTAT
CCGGCCTTTATTCACATTCTTGCCCGCCTGATGAATGCTCATCCGGAATTCCGTATGGCAATGAAAGACG
GTGAGCTGGTGATATGGGATAGTGTTCACCCTTGTTACACCGTTTTCCATGAGCAAACTGAAACGTTTTC
ATCGCTCTGGAGTGAATACCACGACGATTTCCGGCAGTTTCTACACATATATTCGCAAGATGTGGCGTGT
TACGGTGAAAACCTGGCCTATTTCCCTAAAGGGTTTATTGAGAATATGTTTTTCGTCTCAGCCAATCCCT
GGGTGAGTTTCACCAGTTTTGATTTAAACGTGGCCAATATGGACAACTTCTTCGCCCCCGTTTTCACCAT
GGGCAAATATTATACGCAAGGCGACAAGGTGCTGATGCCGCTGGCGATTCAGGTTCATCATGCCGTTTGT
GATGGCTTCCATGTCGGCAGAATGCTTAATGAATTACAACAGTACTGCGATGAGTGGCAGGGCGGGGCGT
AAACGCGTGGATCCGGCTTACTAAAAGCCAGATAACAGTATGCGTATTTGCGCGCTGATTTTTGCGGTAT
AAGAATATATACTGATATGTATACCCGAAGTATGTCAAAAAGAGGTATGCTATGAAGCAGCGTATTACAG
TGACAGTTGACAGCGACAGCTATCAGTTGCTCAAGGCATATATGATGTCAATATCTCCGGTCTGGTAAGC
ACAACCATGCAGAATGAAGCCCGTCGTCTGCGTGCCGAACGCTGGAAAGCGGAAAATCAGGAAGGGATGG
CTGAGGTCGCCCGGTTTATTGAAATGAACGGCTCTTTTGCTGACGAGAACAGGGGCTGGTGAAATGCAGT
TTAAGGTTTACACCTATAAAAGAGAGAGCCGTTATCGTCTGTTTGTGGATGTACAGAGTGATATTATTGA
CACGCCCGGGCGACGGATGGTGATCCCCCTGGCCAGTGCACGTCTGCTGTCAGATAAAGTCTCCCGTGAA
CTTTACCCGGTGGTGCATATCGGGGATGAAAGCTGGCGCATGATGACCACCGATATGGCCAGTGTGCCGG
TCTCCGTTATCGGGGAAGAAGTGGCTGATCTCAGCCACCGCGAAAATGACATCAAAAACGCCATTAACCT
GATGTTCTGGGGAATATAAATGTCAGGCTCCCTTATACACAGCCAGTCTGCAGGTCGACCATAGTGACTG
GATATGTTGTGTTTTACAGTATTATGTAGTCTGTTTTTTATGCAAAATCTAATTTAATATATTGATATTT
ATATCATTTTACGTTTCTCGTTCAGCTTTCTTGTACAAAGTGGTCCTAGGTTCGGTTCGAGTATTATGGC
ATTGGGAAAACTGTTTTTCTTGTACCATTTGTTGTGCTTGTAATTTACTGTGTTTTTTATTCGGTTTTCG
CTATCGAACTGTGAAATGGAAATGGATGGAGAAGAGTTAATGAATGATATGGTCCTTTTGTTCATTCTCA
AATTAATATTATTTGTTTTTTCTCTTATTTGTTGTGTGTTGAATTTGAAATTATAAGAGATATGCAAACA
TTTTGTTTTGAGTAAAAATGTGTCAAATCAAGGTTCCAGAAGGTAATTATCCAAGATGTAGCATCAAGAA
TCCAATGTTTACGGGAAAAACTATGGAAGTATTATGTGAGCTCAGCAAGAAGCAGATCAATATGCGGCAC
ATATGCAACCTATGTTCAAAAATGAAGAATGTACAGATACAAGATCCTATACTGCCAGAATACGAAGAAG
AATACGTAGAAATTGAAAAAGAAGAACCAGGCGAAGAAAAGAATCTTGAAGACGTAAGCACTGACGACAA
CAATGAAAAGAAGAAGATAAGGTCGGTGATTGTGAAAGAGACATAGAGGACACATGTAAGGTGGAAAATG
TAAGGGCGGAAAGTAACCTTATCACAAAGGAATCTTATCCCCCACTACTTATCCTTTTATATTTTTCCGT
GTCATTTTTGCCCTTGAGTTTTCCTATATAAGGAACCAAGTTCGGCATTTGTGAAAACAAGAAAAAATTT
GGTGTAAGCTATTTTCTTTGAAGTACTGAGGATACAACTTCAGAGAAATTTGTAAGTTTGTGATCCGCAA
ATGGATCATGCGACCCTCGCCATGATCCTCGCGATCTGGTTCATCAGCTTCCACTTCATCAAGCTGCTGT
TCTCCCAGCAGACCACCAAGCTGCTTCCGCCAGGACCAAAGCCGCTTCCGATCATCGGCAACATCCTTGA
GGTGGGCAAGAAGCCGCATCGGTCCTTCGCCAACCTCGCCAAGATTCACGGCCCACTCATTTCCCTCAGA
CTCGGCTCTGTGACCACCATCGTTGTGTCCTCTGCCGACGTGGCCAAAGAGATGTTCCTCAAGAAGGATC
ACCCGCTCTCCAACCGCACGATCCCGAATAGTGTTACAGCCGGCGACCACCACAAGCTCACCATGTCTTG
GCTCCCGGTGTCTCCGAAGTGGCGCAACTTCCGCAAGATTACCGCCGTGCATCTGCTCTCCCCACAGAGA
CTCGATGCCTGCCAGACATTCAGGCACGCCAAGGTGCAGCAGCTCTACGAGTACGTTCAAGAGTGCGCCC
AGAAAGGCCAGGCCGTGGATATTGGCAAGGCCGCCTTTACGACCAGCCTCAACCTCCTCAGCAAGCTGTT
CTTCAGCGTCGAGCTGGCGCACCACAAGTCCCATACCAGCCAAGAGTTCAAAGAGCTGATCTGGAACATC
ATGGAAGATATAGGCAAGCCGAACTACGCCGACTACTTCCCGATTCTCGGCTGCGTTGACCCATCTGGCA
TTAGAAGAAGGCTCGCCTGCTCCTTCGACAAGCTGATCGCCGTGTTCCAGGGCATCATCTGCGAGAGACT
CGCCCCAGATTCCTCCACCACAACTACCACCACCACCGACGACGTGCTCGATGTGCTCCTCCAGCTGTTC
AAGCAGAACGAGCTGACGATGGGCGAGATCAACCACCTCCTCGTGGACATCTTCGACGCCGGCACCGATA
CCACATCCTCCACATTCGAGTGGGTGATGACCGAGCTGATCCGCAATCCAGAGATGATGGAAAAGGCCCA
AGAGGAAATCAAGCAGGTCCTCGGCAAGGACAAGCAGATCCAAGAGTCCGACATCATCAACCTGCCGTAC
CTCCAGGCGATCATCAAAGAGACACTCCGCCTCCATCCGCCGACCGTGTTCTTGCTCCCAAGAAAGGCCG
ACACCGATGTCGAGCTGTACGGCTACATCGTGCCGAAGGATGCCCAGATCCTCGTGAACCTCTGGGCCAT
TGGCAGGGACCCAAACGCCTGGCAGAACGCCGATATTTTCAGCCCAGAGCGCTTCATCGGCTGCGAGATC
GATGTTAAGGGCCGCGATTTCGGCCTCCTTCCATTTGGCGCTGGCCGCAGAATTTGCCCAGGCATGAATC
TCGCCATCAGGATGCTCACCCTCATGCTCGCCACACTCCTCCAGTTCTTCAACTGGAAGCTCGAAGGCGA
CATCTCCCCGAAGGACCTCGACATGGACGAGAAGTTCGGCATTGCGCTCCAAAAGACCAAGCCGCTCAAG
CTCATCCCGATTCCGCGCTACGGTAGCGGAGCTACCAATTTTAGCCTCCTTAAGCAGGCAGGTGATGTAG
AAGAGAACCCCGGGCCTATGAAGATGATGAACGGCGAGGACGCCAACGACCAGATGATCAAAGAGTCCTT
CTTCATCACCCACGGCAACCCGATCCTCACCGTCGAGGATACACATCCGCTCAGGCCGTTCTTCGAGACA
TGGCGCGAGAAGATTTTCTCCAAGAAGCCGAAGGCCATCCTCATCATCTCCGGCCACTGGGAGACAGTGA
AGCCAACCGTGAACGCCGTGCACATCAACGACACCATCCACGACTTCGACGACTACCCAGCCGCCATGTA
CCAGTTCAAGTACCCAGCTCCAGGCGAGCCAGAGCTTGCGAGAAAGGTGGAAGAGATCCTCAAGAAGTCC
GGGTTCGAGACAGCCGAGACAGACCAAAAGAGGGGCCTTGATCACGGCGCCTGGGTTCCACTCATGCTCA
TGTATCCAGAGGCGGACATCCCGGTGTGCCAGCTCTCAGTTCAGCCACATCTCGACGGCACCTACCACTA
CAATCTCGGCAGAGCCCTCGCGCCGCTCAAGAATGATGGCGTGCTCATTATTGGCTCCGGCAGCGCCACA
CATCCACTCGATGAGACACCGCACTACTTCGATGGTGTTGCCCCTTGGGCCGCTGCCTTCGATTCTTGGC
TTAGGAAGGCCCTCATCAACGGCCGCTTCGAGGAAGTGAACATCTACGAGAGCAAGGCCCCGAACTGGAA
GCTCGCCCATCCATTTCCAGAGCACTTCTACCCGCTCCACGTTGTGCTCGGCGCTGCTGGTGAAAAGTGG
AAGGCCGAGCTGATCCACTCCTCCTGGGATCATGGCACACTTTGCCACGGCTCCTACAAGTTCACCTCCG
CCGGATCCGGAGCAACCAACTTTAGCCTGCTCAAGCAAGCAGGAGATGTTGAGGAAAATCCTGGCCCCAT
GACCGCCATCAAGATGAACACCAACGGCGAGGGCGAGACACAGCACATCCTCATGATCCCGTTCATGGCG
CAGGGCCACCTCAGGCCATTTCTCGAACTCGCCATGTTCCTCTACAAGCGCTCCCACGTGATCATCACCC
TGCTCACAACTCCGCTCAATGCCGGCTTCCTCAGGCACCTCCTTCACCACCATTCCTACTCCTCCAGCGG
CATCAGGATCGTCGAGCTGCCATTCAACTCCACCAACCACGGACTCCCACCGGGCATCGAGAACACCGAT
AAGCTCACACTCCCGCTCGTGGTGTCCCTCTTCCATTCCACCATCAGCCTCGATCCGCACCTCCGCGATT
ACATCTCCAGGCATTTCAGCCCAGCCAGGCCACCACTCTGCGTGATCCATGATGTGTTCCTCGGCTGGGT
TGACCAGGTGGCCAAGGATGTGGGCTCTACAGGCGTGGTGTTCACAACAGGCGGCGCTTATGGCACATCC
GCCTACGTGTCCATCTGGAACGATCTCCCGCACCAGAACTACTCCGACGACCAAGAGTTCCCGCTGCCAG
GCTTCCCAGAGAACCATAAGTTCCGCAGGTCCCAGCTCCATCGGTTCCTCAGATATGCCGACGGCTCCGA
CGATTGGTCCAAGTATTTCCAGCCGCAGCTCCGCCAGTCCATGAAGTCTTTTGGCTGGCTCTGCAACTCC
GTGGAAGAGATCGAGACACTCGGCTTCTCCATCCTCCGCAACTACACCAAGCTGCCGATCTGGGGCATCG
GCCCACTTATTGCTTCCCCAGTGCAGCACTCCTCCTCCGACAACAATTCAACAGGCGCCGAGTTCGTGCA
GTGGCTCAGCCTCAAAGAGCCGGACTCCGTCCTCTACATCTCCTTCGGCTCCCAGAACACGATCAGCCCG
ACGCAGATGATGGAACTCGCTGCTGGCCTTGAGTCCTCCGAGAAGCCATTCCTCTGGGTGATCAGAGCCC
CGTTCGGCTTCGACATCAACGAAGAGATGCGCCCAGAGTGGCTGCCAGAGGGCTTTGAGGAACGCATGAA
GGTGAAGAAACAGGGCAAGCTCGTGTACAAGCTCGGCCCGCAGCTTGAGATCCTCAACCATGAATCCATC
GGCGGCTTTCTCACCCACTGCGGATGGAACAGCATCCTTGAGTCTCTTCGCGAGGGCGTTCCGATGCTTG
GATGGCCACTTGCTGCCGAGCAGGCCTACAACCTCAAGTACCTCGAAGATGAGATGGGCGTCGCGGTTGA
GCTTGCTAGAGGCCTCGAAGGCGAGATCTCCAAAGAGAAGGTCAAGCGCATCGTCGAGATGATCCTTGAG
CGCAACGAGGGCTCCAAAGGCTGGGAGATGAAGAATCGCGCCGTGGAAATGGGCAAAAAGCTCAAGGACG
CCGTGAACGAGGAAAAAGAGCTGAAGGGCTCCTCCGTGAAGGCGATCGACGATTTCCTCGACGCCGTCAT
GCAGGCCAAACTTGAGCCAAGCCTCCAGTGATAGTGAGATGTGCAGATCGTTCAAACATTTGGCAATAAA
GTTTCTTAAGATTGAATCCTGTTGCCGGTCTTGCGATGATTATCATATAATTTCTGTTGAATTACGTTAA
GCATGTAATAATTAACATGTAATGCATGACGTTATTTATGAGATGGGTTTTTATGATTAGAGTCCCGCAA
TTATACATTTAATACGCGATAGAAAACAAAATATAGCGCGCAAACTAGGATAAATTATCGCGCGCGGTGT
CATCTATGTTACTAGATCCGATGATAAGCTGTCAAACATGAGGGACACGAAGTGGTTTAAACTATCAGTG
TTTGACAGGATATATTGGCGGGTAAACCTAAGAGAAAAGAGCGTTTATTAGAATAATCGGATATTTAAAA
GGGCGTGAAAAGGTTTATCCGTTCGTCCATTTGTATGTGCCAACCACAGGAACCGTAAAAAGGCCGCGTT
GCTGGCGTTTTTCCATAGGCTCCGCCCCCCTGACGAGCATCACAAAAATCGACGCTCAAGTCAGAGGTGG
CGAAACCCGACAGGACTATAAAGATACCAGGCGTTTCCCCCTGGAAGCTCCCTCGTGCGCTCTCCTGTTC
CGACCCTGCCGCTTACCGGATACCTGTCCGCCTTTCTCCCTTCGGGAAGCGTGGCGCTTTCTCATAGCTC
ACGCTGTAGGTATCTCAGTTCGGTGTAGGTCGTTCGCTCCAAGCTGGGCTGTGTGCACGAACCCCCCGTT
CAGCCCGACCGCTGCGCCTTATCCGGTAACTATCGTCTTGAGTCCAACCCGGTAAGACACGACTTATCGC
CACTGGCAGCAGCCACTGGTAACAGGATTAGCAGAGCGAGGTATGTAGGCGGTGCTACAGAGTTCTTGAA
GTGGTGGCCTAACTACGGCTACACTAGAAGGACAGTATTTGGTATCTGCGCTCTGCTGAAGCCAGTTACC
TTCGGAAAAAGAGTTGGTAGCTCTTGATCCGGCAAACAAACCACCGCTGGTAGCGGTGGTTTTTTTGTTT
GCAAGCAGCAGATTACGCGCAGAAAAAAAGGATCTCAAGAAGATCCTTTGATCTTTTCTACGGGGTCTGA
CGCTCAGTGGAACGAAAACTCACGTTAAGGGATTTTGGTCATGAGATTATCAAAAAGGATCTTCACCTAG
ATCCTTTTAAATTAAAAATGAAGTTTTAAATCAATCTAAAGTATATATGAGTAAACTTGGTCTGACAGCT
AAAACAATTCATCCAGTAAAATATAATCGAATATTATGCGCACCCGTGGCCAGGACCCAACGCTGCCCGA
GATGCGCCGCGTGCGGCTGCTGGAGATGGCGGACGCGATGGATATGTTCTGCCAAGGGTTGGTTTGCGCA
TTCACAGTTCTCCGCAAGAATTGATTGGCTCCAATTCTTGGAGTGGTGAATCCGTTAGCGAGGTGCCGCC
GGCTTCCATTCAGGTCGAGGTGGCCCGGCTCCATGCACCGCGACGCAACGCGGGGAGGCAGACAAGGTAT
AGGGCGGCGCCTACAATCCATGCCAACCCGTTCCATGTGCTCGCCGAGGCGGCATAAATCGCCGTGACGA
TCAGCGGTCCAATGATCGAAGTTAGGCTGGTAAGAGCCGCGAGCGATCCTTGAAGCTGTCCCTGATGGTC
GTCATCTACCTGCCTGGACAGCATGGCCTGCAACGCGGGCATCCCGATGCCGCCGGAAGCGAGAAGAATC
ATAATGGGGAAGGCCATCCAGCCTCGCGTCGCGAACGCCAGCAAGACGTAGCCCAGCGCGTCGG
Features (pLannotate 1.2.2; 36 found; start..end, strand, type, name):
    904..932     -  promoter       tet promoter: E. coli promoter for tetracycline efflux protein gene
    959..1019    -  rep_origin     oriV (fragment): incP origin of replication
   1225..1419    -  rep_origin     pVS1 oriV: origin of replication for the Pseudomonas plasmid pVS1 (Heeb et al., 2000)
   1485..2558    -  CDS            pVS1 RepA: replication protein from the Pseudomonas plasmid pVS1 (Heeb et al., 2000)
   2987..3616    -  CDS            pVS1 StaA: stability protein from the Pseudomonas plasmid pVS1 (Heeb et al., 2000)
   3880..3904    +  misc_feature   LB T-DNA repeat: left border repeat from nopaline C58 T-DNA
   4928..5145    +  CDS            GAL4 DNA binding domain (fragment): DNA binding domain of the GAL4 transcriptional activator; Saccharomyces cerevisiae GAL4 (truncated)
   5156..5389    +  CDS            VP16 AD: transcriptional activation domain of herpes simplex virus protein VP16 (Triezenberg et al., 1988; Cousens et al., 1989); UL48
   5396..6226    +  CDS            Nr3c1 (fragment): GCR_RAT - Also known as Grl. Experimental evidence at protein level: Swiss-Prot protein existence level 1. [Isoform A]: Has transcriptional activation and repression activity. Mediates glucocorticoid-induced apoptosis. Promotes accurate chromosome segregation during mitosis. May act as a tumor suppressor. May play a negative role in adipogenesis through the regulation of lipolytic and antilipogenic gene expression. From Rattus norvegicus (Rat).
   6256..6552    +  terminator     E9 terminator (fragment): terminator and polyadenylation signal from the pea rbcS-E9 gene
   6681..6739    +  terminator     E9 terminator (fragment): terminator and polyadenylation signal from the pea rbcS-E9 gene
   6814..6832    -  misc_feature   MCS (fragment): pUC18/19 multiple cloning site
   6832..6849    +  protein_bind   UAS (fragment): upstream activating sequence mediating Gal4-dependent induction Gal4
   6850..6867    +  protein_bind   UAS (fragment): upstream activating sequence mediating Gal4-dependent induction Gal4
   6868..6886    +  protein_bind   UAS (fragment): upstream activating sequence mediating Gal4-dependent induction Gal4
   6899..6916    +  protein_bind   UAS (fragment): upstream activating sequence mediating Gal4-dependent induction Gal4
   6917..6934    +  protein_bind   UAS (fragment): upstream activating sequence mediating Gal4-dependent induction Gal4
   6935..6953    +  protein_bind   UAS (fragment): upstream activating sequence mediating Gal4-dependent induction Gal4
   6951..6976    +  misc_feature   MCS (fragment): pUC18/19 multiple cloning site
   7000..7046    +  promoter       minimal CaMV 35S promoter: minimal 35S promoter from cauliflower mosaic virus
   7090..7214    +  protein_bind   attR1: mutant version of attR; recombination site for the Gateway® LR reaction LR Clonase™
   7239..7269    +  promoter       lac UV5 promoter: E. coli lac promoter with an "up" mutation
   7293..7322    +  promoter       cat promoter (fragment): promoter of the E. coli cat gene encoding chloramphenicol acetyltransferase
   7323..7982    +  CDS            CmR: chloramphenicol acetyltransferase; cat; confers resistance to chloramphenicol
   8161..8319    +  CDS            ccdA (fragment): CCDA_ECO57 - Also known as H, letA. Experimental evidence at protein level: Swiss-Prot protein existence level 1. Antitoxin component of a type II toxin-antitoxin (TA) system which inhibits the post-segregational killing (PSK) of plasmid-free cells, also referred to as a plasmid addiction system. Binds to and blocks the activity of CcdB; will also remove bound CcdB protein from the CcdB-GyrA complex by forming a CcdA-CcdB complex, a process termed rejuvenation. Functions as a transcriptional corepressor for the ccdAB operon, repression also requires CcdB (By similarity). From Escherichia coli
   8324..8626    +  CDS            ccdB: CCDB_ECOLI - Also known as G, letB, letD. Experimental evidence at protein level: Swiss-Prot protein existence level 1. Toxic component of a type II toxin-antitoxin (TA) system, functioning in plasmid maintainence. Responsible for the post- segregational killing (PSK) of plasmid-free cells, also referred to as a plasmid addiction system. Half-life of over 2 hours. Cell killing by CcdB is accompanied by filamentation, defects in chromosome and plasmid segregation, defects in cell division, formation of anucleate cells, decreased DNA synthesis and plasmid loss. Interferes with the activity of DN
   8670..8794    -  protein_bind   attR2: mutant version of attR; recombination site for the Gateway® LR reaction LR Clonase™
   8805..9059    +  terminator     E9 terminator (fragment): terminator and polyadenylation signal from the pea rbcS-E9 gene
   9054..9353    +  CDS            IBMP_CSVMV (fragment): Protein inferred from homology: Swiss-Prot protein existence level 3. Enhances the translation of downstream ORFs on polycistronic mRNAs derived from cassava vein mosaic virus. From Cassava vein mosaic virus (CsVMV).
   9591..11081   +  CDS            CYP76AD1: C76AD_BETVU - Also known as Bv2g029890_ucyh From Beta vulgaris (Sugar beet).
  11148..11972   +  CDS            DODA1: DOD1W_BETVU - Experimental evidence at transcript level: Swiss-Prot protein existence level 2. Opens the cyclic ring of dihydroxy-phenylalanine (DOPA) between carbons 4 and 5, thus producing an unstable seco-DOPA that rearranges nonenzymatically to betalamic acid. From Beta vulgaris (Sugar beet).
  13556..13808   +  terminator     NOS terminator: nopaline synthase terminator and poly(A) signal
  13863..13887   +  misc_feature   RB T-DNA repeat: right border repeat from nopaline C58 T-DNA
  14010..14598   -  rep_origin     ori: high-copy-number ColE1/pMB1/pBR322/pUC origin of replication
  14769..14797   -  CDS            KanR (fragment): aminoglycoside phosphotransferase; aphA-3; confers resistance to kanamycin
  14990..856     -  CDS            TcR (across the origin): tetracycline efflux protein; tet; confers resistance to tetracycline
