[The description below was written by a language model from this plasmid's Addgene catalogue record and pLannotate feature annotations shown in this document.]
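Description:
DEXsynth:ccdb+ RUBY is a Gateway destination vector built on the pICH75322 backbone and organised as a plant binary (T-DNA) plasmid of about 15.3 kb. Outside the nopaline-type left and right border repeats it carries a high-copy ColE1/pUC-type origin for E. coli, together with the pVS1 origin, RepA and StaA stability functions, which typically support maintenance in Agrobacterium. Backbone selection is by a tetracycline efflux gene. Chloramphenicol resistance comes from the CmR gene inside the Gateway cassette. Because that cassette also encodes the CcdB gyrase toxin, the empty vector must be propagated in a ccdB-tolerant strain. Only a short remnant of a kanamycin resistance gene is annotated.

Within the T-DNA there are three functional units. The first encodes a chimeric GVG-type activator: a GAL4 DNA-binding domain fragment fused to the VP16 activation domain and a fragment of the rat glucocorticoid receptor, followed by pea rbcS-E9 terminator sequence. The annotation does not identify the promoter driving this activator. The second unit is the responsive promoter, six GAL4 UAS repeats upstream of a minimal CaMV 35S promoter, leading into attR1–CmR–ccdB–attR2 and an E9 terminator. An LR reaction replaces the cassette with a gene of interest, whose transcription then depends on dexamethasone releasing the activator. The catalogue entry mentions an in-frame epitope fusion, but no tag is annotated. The third unit is the RUBY betalain reporter, with annotated beet CYP76AD1 and DODA1 coding sequences. An unannotated stretch extends from these to a NOS terminator. The reporter is preceded by sequence matching cassava vein mosaic virus, probably its promoter region. RUBY provides a visible red pigment marker for identifying transformed plant tissue.
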