Addgene plasmid #233320: DEXsynth:ccdb+ RUBY
Purpose: GATEWAY compatible vector with a dexamethasone (DEX)-inducible promoter driving in frame epitope fusion of ccdb selection toxin and RUBY marker
Depositing lab: Thomas Baum. Depositing organization: Iowa State University.
Backbone
  Vector backbone: pICH75322
  Vector type: Gateway destination
Growth in bacteria
  Bacterial resistance: Chloramphenicol and Tetracycline, 25 & 10 μg/mL
  Growth temperature: 37°C
  Growth strain: ccdB Survival
  Copy number: High Copy
Gene/Insert
  Gene/Insert name: DEXsynth:ccdb+ RUBY
  Species: Other
  Cloning method: Gateway Cloning
Terms and licenses: Academic/Nonprofit Terms; Industry Terms: Not Available to Industry
Depositor comments: This plasmid contains the Gateway technology from Invitrogen; Invitrogen requires purchasing of Gateway Clonase for carrying out the Gateway recombinational cloning reaction http://www.invitrogen.comPlease note that the full plasmid sequence is provided as a reference only, and may not match the exact sequence of the plasmid.
How to cite: DEXsynth:ccdb+ RUBY was a gift from Thomas Baum (Addgene plasmid # 233320 ; http://n2t.net/addgene:233320 ; RRID:Addgene_233320)
